Addgene plasmid #92285: pZac2.1 GfaABC1D rM3D mCherry SV40
Purpose: AAV DREADD expression
Depositing lab: Baljit Khakh. Depositing organization: University of California, Los Angeles (UCLA). Publication: Neural Circuit-Specialized Astrocytes: Transcriptomic, Proteomic, Morphological, and Functional Evidence. Chai H, Diaz-Castro B, Shigetomi E, Monte E, Octeau JC, Yu X, Cohn W, Rajendran PS, Vondriska TM, Whitelegge JP, Coppola G, Khakh BS. Neuron. 2017 Aug 2;95(3):531-549.e9. doi: 10.1016/j.neuron.2017.06.029. Epub 2017 Jul 14. PubMed 28712653.
Backbone
  Vector backbone: pZac2.1
  Vector type: AAV
Growth in bacteria
  Bacterial resistance: Ampicillin, 100 μg/mL
  Growth temperature: 37°C
  Growth strain: NEB Stable
  Copy number: High Copy
Gene/Insert
  Gene/Insert name: rM3D
  Species: R. norvegicus (rat)
  Promoter: GfaABC1D
  Tag / fusion protein: mCherry (C terminal on insert)
  Cloning method: Gibson Cloning
  Sequencing primers: 5′ AAGCTTCTTGTACAGCTCGTCCATGCC
Terms and licenses: Academic/Nonprofit Terms; Industry Terms: Not Available to Industry
How to cite: pZac2.1 GfaABC1D rM3D mCherry SV40 was a gift from Baljit Khakh (Addgene plasmid # 92285 ; http://n2t.net/addgene:92285 ; RRID:Addgene_92285)
