[The description below was written by a language model from this plasmid's Addgene catalogue record and pLannotate feature annotations shown in this document.]
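Description:
pZac2.1 GfaABC1D rM3D mCherry SV40 is an AAV transfer (cis) plasmid built on the pZac2.1 backbone for producing recombinant adeno-associated virus that expresses a DREADD (designer receptor exclusively activated by designer drugs). In bacteria it is maintained through a high-copy ColE1/pUC-type origin and selected with ampicillin via the bla gene. The backbone also carries an f1 origin and remnants of the lac region (lacI and lacZα fragments, lac promoter and operator) left over from the parental cloning vector.

The expression cassette lies between two AAV2 inverted terminal repeats, which are the cis elements needed for replication and packaging of the intervening DNA into AAV particles. According to the catalogue, expression is driven by the GfaABC1D promoter, a compact GFAP-derived promoter commonly used for astrocyte-selective expression. The annotation software did not label it, but an unannotated stretch between the upstream ITR and the chimeric β-globin/immunoglobulin intron is where it would be expected. A T7 promoter follows the intron. Next comes the rM3D coding sequence, which is annotated as a partial match to rat muscarinic M3 receptor (Chrm3), as expected for an engineered receptor derivative. It is fused at its C terminus to mCherry, so expressing cells can be identified by red fluorescence. An SV40 polyadenylation signal terminates the transcript.

Two sequence records are given, a depositor sequence of 6,434 nt and a sequencing-derived one of 6,412 nt. They share the same layout but differ at the upstream ITR, which appears as two short fragments in the sequenced version, suggesting a small deletion or an assembly gap in this recombination-prone repeat. The associated study concerns astrocyte diversity across neural circuits, which fits use of this construct for chemogenetic manipulation of G-protein signalling in astrocytes in vivo.
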