Features (pLannotate 1.2.2; 17 found; start..end, strand, type, name):
      2..94      +  CDS            lacI (fragment): lac repressor; lacI; The lac repressor binds to the lac operator to inhibit transcription in E. coli. This inhibition can be relieved by adding lactose or isopropyl-β-D-thiogalactopyranoside (IPTG).
    107..128     +  protein_bind   CAP binding site: CAP binding activates transcription in the presence of cAMP. E. coli catabolite activator protein
    143..173     +  promoter       lac promoter: promoter for the E. coli lac operon
    181..197     +  protein_bind   lac operator: The lac repressor binds to the lac operator to inhibit transcription in E. coli. This inhibition can be relieved by adding lactose or isopropyl-β-D-thiogalactopyranoside (IPTG). lac repressor encoded by lacI
    258..388     -  repeat_region  AAV2 ITR (fragment): inverted terminal repeat of adeno-associated virus serotype 2 inverted
   1239..1371    +  intron         chimeric intron: chimera between introns from human β-globin and immunoglobulin heavy chain genes
   1416..1434    +  promoter       T7 promoter: promoter for bacteriophage T7 RNA polymerase
   1452..2687    +  CDS            Chrm3 (fragment): ACM3_RAT - Also known as Chrm-3. Experimental evidence at protein level: Swiss-Prot protein existence level 1. The muscarinic acetylcholine receptor mediates various cellular responses, including inhibition of adenylate cyclase, breakdown of phosphoinositides and modulation of potassium channels through the action of G proteins. Primary transducing effect is Pi turnover. From Rattus norvegicus (Rat).
   2709..3416    +  CDS            mCherry: mCherry is a basic (constitutively fluorescent) red fluorescent protein published in 2004, derived from Discosoma sp.. It is reported to be a very rapidly-maturing monomer with low acid sensitivity.
   3459..3580    -  polyA_signal   SV40 poly(A) signal: SV40 polyadenylation signal
   3603..3671    -  CDS            large T antigen (fragment): large T antigen from SV40 (simian virus 40)
   3742..3872    +  repeat_region  AAV2 ITR (fragment): inverted terminal repeat of adeno-associated virus serotype 2 inverted
   3886..4043    +  CDS            lacZα (fragment): LacZα fragment of β-galactosidase; lacZ fragment
   4048..4476    +  rep_origin     f1 ori (sequence partly withheld): f1 bacteriophage origin of replication; arrow indicates direction of (+) strand synthesis
   4529..4633    +  promoter       AmpR promoter: bla
   4634..5494    +  CDS            AmpR: β-lactamase; bla; confers resistance to ampicillin, carbenicillin, and related antibiotics
   5665..6253    +  rep_origin     ori: high-copy-number ColE1/pMB1/pBR322/pUC origin of replication
>Addgene plasmid #92285 | pZac2.1 GfaABC1D rM3D mCherry SV40 | depositor full sequence | sequence record 177824 | Full Sequence
AGCGCCCAATACGCAAACCGCCTCTCCCCGCGCGTTGGCCGATTCATTAATGCAGCTGGCACGACAGGTT
TCCCGACTGGAAAGCGGGCAGTGAGCGCAACGCAATTAATGTGAGTTAGCTCACTCATTAGGCACCCCAG
GCTTTACACTTTATGCTTCCGGCTCGTATGTTGTGTGGAATTGTGAGCGGATAACAATTTCACACAGGAA
ACAGCTATGACCATGATTACGCCAGATTTAATTAAGGCCTTAATTAGGCTGCGCGCTCGCTCGCTCACTG
AGGCCGCCCGGGCAAAGCCCGGGCGTCGGGCGACCTTTGGTCGCCCGGCCTCAGTGAGCGAGCGAGCGCG
CAGAGAGGGAGTGGCCAACTCCATCACTAGGGGTTCCTTGTAGTTAATGATTAACCCGCCATGCTACTTA
TCTACGTAGCCATGCTCTAGGAAGATCTAACATATCCTGGTGTGGAGTAGGGGACGCTGCTCTGACAGAG
GCTCGGGGGCCTGAGCTGGCTCTGTGAGCTGGGGAGGAGGCAGACAGCCAGGCCTTGTCTGCAAGCAGAC
CTGGCAGCATTGGGCTGGCCGCCCCCCAGGGCCTCCTCTTCATGCCCAGTGAATGACTCACCTTGGCACA
GACACAATGTTCGGGGTGGGCACAGTGCCTGCTTCCCGCCGCACCCCAGCCCCCCTCAAATGCCTTCCGA
GAAGCCCATTGAGCAGGGGGCTTGCATTGCACCCCAGCCTGACAGCCTGGCATCTTGGGATAAAAGCAGC
ACAGCCCCCTAGGGGCTGCCCTTGCTGTGTGGCGCCACCGGCGGTGGAGAACAAGGCTCTATTCAGCCTG
TGCCCAGGAAAGGGGATCAGGGGATGCCCAGGCATGGACAGTGGGTGGCAGGGGGGGAGAGGAGGGCTGT
CTGCTTCCCAGAAGTCCAAGGACACAAATGGGTGAGGGGAGAGCTCTCCCCATAGCTGGGCTGCGGCCCA
ACCCCACCCCCTCAGGCTATGCCAGGGGGTGTTGCCAGGGGCACCCGGGCATCGCCAGTCTAGCCCACTC
CTTCATAAAGCCCTCGCATCCCAGGAGCGAGCAGAGCCAGAGCAGGTTGGAGAGGAGACGCATCACCTCC
GCTGCTCGCAAGCTTTATTGCGGTAGTTTATCACAGTTAAATTGCTAACGCAGTCAGTGCTTCTGACACA
ACAGTCTCGAACTTAAGCTGCAGAAGTTGGTCGTGAGGCACTGGGCAGGTAAGTATCAAGGTTACAAGAC
AGGTTTAAGGAGACCAATAGAAACTGGGCTTGTCGAGACAGAGAAGACTCTTGCGTTTCTGATAGGCACC
TATTGGTCTTACTGACATCCACTTTGCCTTTCTCTCCACAGGTGTCCACTCCCAGTTCAATTACAGCTCT
TAAGGCTAGAGTACTTAATACGACTCACTATAGGCTAGCCTCGAGGCCACCATGACCTTGCACAGTAACA
GTACAACCTCGCCTTTGTTTCCCAACATCAGCTCTTCCTGGGTGCACAGTCCCTCGGAGGCAGGGCTGCC
CTTGGGGACAGTCACTCAGTTGGGCAGCTACAACATTTCACAAGAAACTGGGAATTTCTCCTCAAACGAC
ACCTCCAGCGACCCTCTCGGGGGTCACACCATCTGGCAAGTGGTCTTCATTGCCTTCTTAACTGGCTTCC
TGGCATTGGTGACCATCATTGGCAACATCCTTGTCATTGTGGCCTTCAAGGTCAACAAACAGCTGAAGAC
AGTCAACAACTACTTCCTCTTAAGCCTGGCCTGTGCAGACCTGATCATCGGGGTCATTTCCATGAACCTG
TTCACTACCTACATCATTATGAACCGTTGGGCACTGGGGAACTTAGCCTGCGACCTCTGGCTCTCCATTG
ACTGTGTGGCCAGCAATGCCTCTGTCATGAATCTGCTGGTCATCAGCTTTGACAGGTACTTTTCCATCAC
TTCTCCATTCCGCTACCAGAGCCTGATGACCAGGGCTCGAGCTGGTGTGATGATTGGTCTGGCTTGGGTC
ATCTCCTTTGTCCTATGGGCTCCTGCCATCTTGTTCTGGCAATACTTTGTAGGGAAGAGAACTGTGCCCC
CAGGAGAATGTTTCATTCAGTTTCTGAGTGAGCCCACCATCACCTTCGGCACGGCGATCGCTGGCTTTTA
CATGCCTGTCACCATCATGACTATTTTATACTGGCGGGTGTACCGGGAGGCCAAGGAGCAGATCAGGAAG
ATCGACCGCTGCGAGGGCCGGTTCTATGGCAGCCAGGAGCAGCCGCAGCCACCCCCGCTCCCCCAACACC
AGCCCATCCTCGGCAACGGCCGTGCCAGCAAGAGGAAGACGTCCCGTGTCATGGCCATGAGGGAACACAA
AGCTCTGCAGACGCTCAGTGCCATCTTGCTGGCCTTCATCATCACGTGGACCCCCTACAACATCATGGTC
CTGGTGAACACCTTCTGTGACAGCTGCATACCCAAAACCTATTGGAATCTGGGCTACTGGCTGTGCTATA
TCAACAGCACCGTGAACCCTGTGTGCTATGCCCTGTGCAACAAAACATTCAGAACCACCTTCAAGACGCT
CCTCTTGTGCCAGTGTGACAAAAGGAAGAGGCGCAAACAGCAGTACCAGCAGAGACAGTCGGTCATTTTT
CACAAGCGAGTGCCGGAGCAGGCCTTGGCGGATCCACCGGTCGCCACCATGGTGAGCAAGGGCGAGGAGG
ATAACATGGCCATCATCAAGGAGTTCATGCGCTTCAAGGTGCACATGGAGGGCTCCGTGAACGGCCACGA
GTTCGAGATCGAGGGCGAGGGCGAGGGCCGCCCCTACGAGGGCACCCAGACCGCCAAGCTGAAGGTGACC
AAGGGTGGCCCCCTGCCCTTCGCCTGGGACATCCTGTCCCCTCAGTTCATGTACGGCTCCAAGGCCTACG
TGAAGCACCCCGCCGACATCCCCGACTACTTGAAGCTGTCCTTCCCCGAGGGCTTCAAGTGGGAGCGCGT
GATGAACTTCGAGGACGGCGGCGTGGTGACCGTGACCCAGGACTCCTCCCTGCAGGACGGCGAGTTCATC
TACAAGGTGAAGCTGCGCGGCACCAACTTCCCCTCCGACGGCCCCGTAATGCAGAAGAAGACCATGGGCT
GGGAGGCCTCCTCCGAGCGGATGTACCCCGAGGACGGCGCCCTGAAGGGCGAGATCAAGCAGAGGCTGAA
GCTGAAGGACGGCGGCCACTACGACGCTGAGGTCAAGACCACCTACAAGGCCAAGAAGCCCGTGCAGCTG
CCCGGCGCCTACAACGTCAACATCAAGTTGGACATCACCTCCCACAACGAGGACTACACCATCGTGGAAC
AGTACGAACGCGCCGAGGGCCGCCACTCCACCGGCGGCATGGACGAGCTGTACAAGTAATCTAGAGTCGA
CCCGGGCGGCCGCTTCGAGCAGACATGATAAGATACATTGATGAGTTTGGACAAACCACAACTAGAATGC
AGTGAAAAAAATGCTTTATTTGTGAAATTTGTGATGCTATTGCTTTATTTGTAACCATTATAAGCTGCAA
TAAACAAGTTAACAACAACAATTGCATTCATTTTATGTTTCAGGTTCAGGGGGAGATGTGGGAGGTTTTT
TAAAGCAAGTAAAACCTCTACAAATGTGGTAAAATCGATAAGGATCTTCCTAGAGCATGGCTACGTAGAT
AAGTAGCATGGCGGGTTAATCATTAACTACAAGGAACCCCTAGTGATGGAGTTGGCCACTCCCTCTCTGC
GCGCTCGCTCGCTCACTGAGGCCGGGCGACCAAAGGTCGCCCGACGCCCGGGCTTTGCCCGGGCGGCCTC
AGTGAGCGAGCGAGCGCGCAGCCTTAATTAACCTAATTCACTGGCCGTCGTTTTACAACGTCGTGACTGG
GAAAACCCTGGCGTTACCCAACTTAATCGCCTTGCAGCACATCCCCCTTTCGCCAGCTGGCGTAATAGCG
AAGAGGCCCGCACCGATCGCCCTTCCCAACAGTTGCGCAGCCTGAATGGCGAATGGG
[124 nt withheld, positions 4048-4171]
C
[91 nt withheld, positions 4173-4263]
A
[49 nt withheld, positions 4265-4313]
CCTTTGACGTTGGAGTCCACGTTCTTT
[37 nt withheld, positions 4341-4377]
ACCCTATCTCGGTCTATTCTTTTGATTTATAAGGGATTTTGCCGATTTCGGCCTATTGGTTAAAAAATGA
GCTGATTTAACAAAAATTTAACGCGAATTTTAACAAAATATTAACGCTTACAATTTAGGTGGCACTTTTC
GGGGAAATGTGCGCGGAACCCCTATTTGTTTATTTTTCTAAATACATTCAAATATGTATCCGCTCATGAG
ACAATAACCCTGATAAATGCTTCAATAATATTGAAAAAGGAAGAGTATGAGTATTCAACATTTCCGTGTC
GCCCTTATTCCCTTTTTTGCGGCATTTTGCCTTCCTGTTTTTGCTCACCCAGAAACGCTGGTGAAAGTAA
AAGATGCTGAAGATCAGTTGGGTGCACGAGTGGGTTACATCGAACTGGATCTCAACAGCGGTAAGATCCT
TGAGAGTTTTCGCCCCGAAGAACGTTTTCCAATGATGAGCACTTTTAAAGTTCTGCTATGTGGCGCGGTA
TTATCCCGTATTGACGCCGGGCAAGAGCAACTCGGTCGCCGCATACACTATTCTCAGAATGACTTGGTTG
AGTACTCACCAGTCACAGAAAAGCATCTTACGGATGGCATGACAGTAAGAGAATTATGCAGTGCTGCCAT
AACCATGAGTGATAACACTGCGGCCAACTTACTTCTGACAACGATCGGAGGACCGAAGGAGCTAACCGCT
TTTTTGCACAACATGGGGGATCATGTAACTCGCCTTGATCGTTGGGAACCGGAGCTGAATGAAGCCATAC
CAAACGACGAGCGTGACACCACGATGCCTGTAGCAATGGCAACAACGTTGCGCAAACTATTAACTGGCGA
ACTACTTACTCTAGCTTCCCGGCAACAATTAATAGACTGGATGGAGGCGGATAAAGTTGCAGGACCACTT
CTGCGCTCGGCCCTTCCGGCTGGCTGGTTTATTGCTGATAAATCTGGAGCCGGTGAGCGTGGGTCTCGCG
GTATCATTGCAGCACTGGGGCCAGATGGTAAGCCCTCCCGTATCGTAGTTATCTACACGACGGGGAGTCA
GGCAACTATGGATGAACGAAATAGACAGATCGCTGAGATAGGTGCCTCACTGATTAAGCATTGGTAACTG
TCAGACCAAGTTTACTCATATATACTTTAGATTGATTTAAAACTTCATTTTTAATTTAAAAGGATCTAGG
TGAAGATCCTTTTTGATAATCTCATGACCAAAATCCCTTAACGTGAGTTTTCGTTCCACTGAGCGTCAGA
CCCCGTAGAAAAGATCAAAGGATCTTCTTGAGATCCTTTTTTTCTGCGCGTAATCTGCTGCTTGCAAACA
AAAAAACCACCGCTACCAGCGGTGGTTTGTTTGCCGGATCAAGAGCTACCAACTCTTTTTCCGAAGGTAA
CTGGCTTCAGCAGAGCGCAGATACCAAATACTGTTCTTCTAGTGTAGCCGTAGTTAGGCCACCACTTCAA
GAACTCTGTAGCACCGCCTACATACCTCGCTCTGCTAATCCTGTTACCAGTGGCTGCTGCCAGTGGCGAT
AAGTCGTGTCTTACCGGGTTGGACTCAAGACGATAGTTACCGGATAAGGCGCAGCGGTCGGGCTGAACGG
GGGGTTCGTGCACACAGCCCAGCTTGGAGCGAACGACCTACACCGAACTGAGATACCTACAGCGTGAGCT
ATGAGAAAGCGCCACGCTTCCCGAAGGGAGAAAGGCGGACAGGTATCCGGTAAGCGGCAGGGTCGGAACA
GGAGAGCGCACGAGGGAGCTTCCAGGGGGAAACGCCTGGTATCTTTATAGTCCTGTCGGGTTTCGCCACC
TCTGACTTGAGCGTCGATTTTTGTGATGCTCGTCAGGGGGGCGGAGCCTATGGAAAAACGCCAGCAACGC
GGCCTTTTTACGGTTCCTGGCCTTTTGCTGGCCTTTTGCTCACATGTTCTTTCCTGCGTTATCCCCTGAT
TCTGTGGATAACCGTATTACCGCCTTTGAGTGAGCTGATACCGCTCGCCGCAGCCGAACGACCGAGCGCA
GCGAGTCAGTGAGCGAGGAAGCGGAAG
