Features (pLannotate 1.2.2; 18 found; start..end, strand, type, name):
     96..117     +  protein_bind   CAP binding site: CAP binding activates transcription in the presence of cAMP. E. coli catabolite activator protein
    132..162     +  promoter       lac promoter: promoter for the E. coli lac operon
    170..186     +  protein_bind   lac operator: The lac repressor binds to the lac operator to inhibit transcription in E. coli. This inhibition can be relieved by adding lactose or isopropyl-β-D-thiogalactopyranoside (IPTG). lac repressor encoded by lacI
    248..275     +  repeat_region  AAV2 ITR (fragment): inverted terminal repeat of adeno-associated virus serotype 2 inverted
    293..355     -  repeat_region  AAV2 ITR (fragment): inverted terminal repeat of adeno-associated virus serotype 2 inverted
   1206..1338    +  intron         chimeric intron: chimera between introns from human β-globin and immunoglobulin heavy chain genes
   1383..1401    +  promoter       T7 promoter: promoter for bacteriophage T7 RNA polymerase
   1419..2654    +  CDS            Chrm3 (fragment): ACM3_RAT - Also known as Chrm-3. Experimental evidence at protein level: Swiss-Prot protein existence level 1. The muscarinic acetylcholine receptor mediates various cellular responses, including inhibition of adenylate cyclase, breakdown of phosphoinositides and modulation of potassium channels through the action of G proteins. Primary transducing effect is Pi turnover. From Rattus norvegicus (Rat).
   2676..3383    +  CDS            mCherry: mCherry is a basic (constitutively fluorescent) red fluorescent protein published in 2004, derived from Discosoma sp.. It is reported to be a very rapidly-maturing monomer with low acid sensitivity.
   3426..3547    -  polyA_signal   SV40 poly(A) signal: SV40 polyadenylation signal
   3570..3638    -  CDS            large T antigen (fragment): large T antigen from SV40 (simian virus 40)
   3709..3839    +  repeat_region  AAV2 ITR (fragment): inverted terminal repeat of adeno-associated virus serotype 2 inverted
   3853..4010    +  CDS            lacZα (fragment): LacZα fragment of β-galactosidase; lacZ fragment
   4015..4443    +  rep_origin     f1 ori (sequence partly withheld): f1 bacteriophage origin of replication; arrow indicates direction of (+) strand synthesis
   4496..4600    +  promoter       AmpR promoter: bla
   4601..5461    +  CDS            AmpR: β-lactamase; bla; confers resistance to ampicillin, carbenicillin, and related antibiotics
   5632..6220    +  rep_origin     ori: high-copy-number ColE1/pMB1/pBR322/pUC origin of replication
   6403..83      +  CDS            lacI (fragment) (across the origin): lac repressor; lacI; The lac repressor binds to the lac operator to inhibit transcription in E. coli. This inhibition can be relieved by adding lactose or isopropyl-β-D-thiogalactopyranoside (IPTG).
>Addgene plasmid #92285 | pZac2.1 GfaABC1D rM3D mCherry SV40 | addgene full sequence | sequence record 181374 | Addgene NGS Result
CGCAAACCGCCTCTCCCCGCGCGTTGGCCGATTCATTAATGCAGCTGGCACGACAGGTTTCCCGACTGGA
AAGCGGGCAGTGAGCGCAACGCAATTAATGTGAGTTAGCTCACTCATTAGGCACCCCAGGCTTTACACTT
TATGCTTCCGGCTCGTATGTTGTGTGGAATTGTGAGCGGATAACAATTTCACACAGGAAACAGCTATGAC
CATGATTACGCCAGATTTAATTAAGGCCTTAATTAGGCTGCGCGCTCGCTCGCTCACTGAGGCCGCCCGG
GCAAAGCCCGGGCGGCCTCAGTGAGCGAGCGAGCGCGCAGAGAGGGAGTGGCCAACTCCATCACTAGGGG
TTCCTTGTAGTTAATGATTAACCCGCCATGCTACTTATCTACGTAGCCATGCTCTAGGAAGATCTAACAT
ATCCTGGTGTGGAGTAGGGGACGCTGCTCTGACAGAGGCTCGGGGGCCTGAGCTGGCTCTGTGAGCTGGG
GAGGAGGCAGACAGCCAGGCCTTGTCTGCAAGCAGACCTGGCAGCATTGGGCTGGCCGCCCCCCAGGGCC
TCCTCTTCATGCCCAGTGAATGACTCACCTTGGCACAGACACAATGTTCGGGGTGGGCACAGTGCCTGCT
TCCCGCCGCACCCCAGCCCCCCTCAAATGCCTTCCGAGAAGCCCATTGAGCAGGGGGCTTGCATTGCACC
CCAGCCTGACAGCCTGGCATCTTGGGATAAAAGCAGCACAGCCCCCTAGGGGCTGCCCTTGCTGTGTGGC
GCCACCGGCGGTGGAGAACAAGGCTCTATTCAGCCTGTGCCCAGGAAAGGGGATCAGGGGATGCCCAGGC
ATGGACAGTGGGTGGCAGGGGGGGAGAGGAGGGCTGTCTGCTTCCCAGAAGTCCAAGGACACAAATGGGT
GAGGGGAGAGCTCTCCCCATAGCTGGGCTGCGGCCCAACCCCACCCCCTCAGGCTATGCCAGGGGGTGTT
GCCAGGGGCACCCGGGCATCGCCAGTCTAGCCCACTCCTTCATAAAGCCCTCGCATCCCAGGAGCGAGCA
GAGCCAGAGCAGGTTGGAGAGGAGACGCATCACCTCCGCTGCTCGCAAGCTTTATTGCGGTAGTTTATCA
CAGTTAAATTGCTAACGCAGTCAGTGCTTCTGACACAACAGTCTCGAACTTAAGCTGCAGAAGTTGGTCG
TGAGGCACTGGGCAGGTAAGTATCAAGGTTACAAGACAGGTTTAAGGAGACCAATAGAAACTGGGCTTGT
CGAGACAGAGAAGACTCTTGCGTTTCTGATAGGCACCTATTGGTCTTACTGACATCCACTTTGCCTTTCT
CTCCACAGGTGTCCACTCCCAGTTCAATTACAGCTCTTAAGGCTAGAGTACTTAATACGACTCACTATAG
GCTAGCCTCGAGGCCACCATGACCTTGCACAGTAACAGTACAACCTCGCCTTTGTTTCCCAACATCAGCT
CTTCCTGGGTGCACAGTCCCTCGGAGGCAGGGCTGCCCTTGGGGACAGTCACTCAGTTGGGCAGCTACAA
CATTTCACAAGAAACTGGGAATTTCTCCTCAAACGACACCTCCAGCGACCCTCTCGGGGGTCACACCATC
TGGCAAGTGGTCTTCATTGCCTTCTTAACTGGCTTCCTGGCATTGGTGACCATCATTGGCAACATCCTTG
TCATTGTGGCCTTCAAGGTCAACAAACAGCTGAAGACAGTCAACAACTACTTCCTCTTAAGCCTGGCCTG
TGCAGACCTGATCATCGGGGTCATTTCCATGAACCTGTTCACTACCTACATCATTATGAACCGTTGGGCA
CTGGGGAACTTAGCCTGCGACCTCTGGCTCTCCATTGACTGTGTGGCCAGCAATGCCTCTGTCATGAATC
TGCTGGTCATCAGCTTTGACAGGTACTTTTCCATCACTTCTCCATTCCGCTACCAGAGCCTGATGACCAG
GGCTCGAGCTGGTGTGATGATTGGTCTGGCTTGGGTCATCTCCTTTGTCCTATGGGCTCCTGCCATCTTG
TTCTGGCAATACTTTGTAGGGAAGAGAACTGTGCCCCCAGGAGAATGTTTCATTCAGTTTCTGAGTGAGC
CCACCATCACCTTCGGCACGGCGATCGCTGGCTTTTACATGCCTGTCACCATCATGACTATTTTATACTG
GCGGGTGTACCGGGAGGCCAAGGAGCAGATCAGGAAGATCGACCGCTGCGAGGGCCGGTTCTATGGCAGC
CAGGAGCAGCCGCAGCCACCCCCGCTCCCCCAACACCAGCCCATCCTCGGCAACGGCCGTGCCAGCAAGA
GGAAGACGTCCCGTGTCATGGCCATGAGGGAACACAAAGCTCTGCAGACGCTCAGTGCCATCTTGCTGGC
CTTCATCATCACGTGGACCCCCTACAACATCATGGTCCTGGTGAACACCTTCTGTGACAGCTGCATACCC
AAAACCTATTGGAATCTGGGCTACTGGCTGTGCTATATCAACAGCACCGTGAACCCTGTGTGCTATGCCC
TGTGCAACAAAACATTCAGAACCACCTTCAAGACGCTCCTCTTGTGCCAGTGTGACAAAAGGAAGAGGCG
CAAACAGCAGTACCAGCAGAGACAGTCGGTCATTTTTCACAAGCGAGTGCCGGAGCAGGCCTTGGCGGAT
CCACCGGTCGCCACCATGGTGAGCAAGGGCGAGGAGGATAACATGGCCATCATCAAGGAGTTCATGCGCT
TCAAGGTGCACATGGAGGGCTCCGTGAACGGCCACGAGTTCGAGATCGAGGGCGAGGGCGAGGGCCGCCC
CTACGAGGGCACCCAGACCGCCAAGCTGAAGGTGACCAAGGGTGGCCCCCTGCCCTTCGCCTGGGACATC
CTGTCCCCTCAGTTCATGTACGGCTCCAAGGCCTACGTGAAGCACCCCGCCGACATCCCCGACTACTTGA
AGCTGTCCTTCCCCGAGGGCTTCAAGTGGGAGCGCGTGATGAACTTCGAGGACGGCGGCGTGGTGACCGT
GACCCAGGACTCCTCCCTGCAGGACGGCGAGTTCATCTACAAGGTGAAGCTGCGCGGCACCAACTTCCCC
TCCGACGGCCCCGTAATGCAGAAGAAGACCATGGGCTGGGAGGCCTCCTCCGAGCGGATGTACCCCGAGG
ACGGCGCCCTGAAGGGCGAGATCAAGCAGAGGCTGAAGCTGAAGGACGGCGGCCACTACGACGCTGAGGT
CAAGACCACCTACAAGGCCAAGAAGCCCGTGCAGCTGCCCGGCGCCTACAACGTCAACATCAAGTTGGAC
ATCACCTCCCACAACGAGGACTACACCATCGTGGAACAGTACGAACGCGCCGAGGGCCGCCACTCCACCG
GCGGCATGGACGAGCTGTACAAGTAATCTAGAGTCGACCCGGGCGGCCGCTTCGAGCAGACATGATAAGA
TACATTGATGAGTTTGGACAAACCACAACTAGAATGCAGTGAAAAAAATGCTTTATTTGTGAAATTTGTG
ATGCTATTGCTTTATTTGTAACCATTATAAGCTGCAATAAACAAGTTAACAACAACAATTGCATTCATTT
TATGTTTCAGGTTCAGGGGGAGATGTGGGAGGTTTTTTAAAGCAAGTAAAACCTCTACAAATGTGGTAAA
ATCGATAAGGATCTTCCTAGAGCATGGCTACGTAGATAAGTAGCATGGCGGGTTAATCATTAACTACAAG
GAACCCCTAGTGATGGAGTTGGCCACTCCCTCTCTGCGCGCTCGCTCGCTCACTGAGGCCGGGCGACCAA
AGGTCGCCCGACGCCCGGGCTTTGCCCGGGCGGCCTCAGTGAGCGAGCGAGCGCGCAGCCTTAATTAACC
TAATTCACTGGCCGTCGTTTTACAACGTCGTGACTGGGAAAACCCTGGCGTTACCCAACTTAATCGCCTT
GCAGCACATCCCCCTTTCGCCAGCTGGCGTAATAGCGAAGAGGCCCGCACCGATCGCCCTTCCCAACAGT
TGCGCAGCCTGAATGGCGAATGGG
[124 nt withheld, positions 4015-4138]
C
[91 nt withheld, positions 4140-4230]
A
[49 nt withheld, positions 4232-4280]
CCTTTGACGTTGGAGTCCACGTTCTTT
[37 nt withheld, positions 4308-4344]
ACCCTATCTCGGTCTATTCTTTTGATTTATAAGGGATTTTGCCGATTTCGGCCTATTGGTTAAAAAATGA
GCTGATTTAACAAAAATTTAACGCGAATTTTAACAAAATATTAACGCTTACAATTTAGGTGGCACTTTTC
GGGGAAATGTGCGCGGAACCCCTATTTGTTTATTTTTCTAAATACATTCAAATATGTATCCGCTCATGAG
ACAATAACCCTGATAAATGCTTCAATAATATTGAAAAAGGAAGAGTATGAGTATTCAACATTTCCGTGTC
GCCCTTATTCCCTTTTTTGCGGCATTTTGCCTTCCTGTTTTTGCTCACCCAGAAACGCTGGTGAAAGTAA
AAGATGCTGAAGATCAGTTGGGTGCACGAGTGGGTTACATCGAACTGGATCTCAACAGCGGTAAGATCCT
TGAGAGTTTTCGCCCCGAAGAACGTTTTCCAATGATGAGCACTTTTAAAGTTCTGCTATGTGGCGCGGTA
TTATCCCGTATTGACGCCGGGCAAGAGCAACTCGGTCGCCGCATACACTATTCTCAGAATGACTTGGTTG
AGTACTCACCAGTCACAGAAAAGCATCTTACGGATGGCATGACAGTAAGAGAATTATGCAGTGCTGCCAT
AACCATGAGTGATAACACTGCGGCCAACTTACTTCTGACAACGATCGGAGGACCGAAGGAGCTAACCGCT
TTTTTGCACAACATGGGGGATCATGTAACTCGCCTTGATCGTTGGGAACCGGAGCTGAATGAAGCCATAC
CAAACGACGAGCGTGACACCACGATGCCTGTAGCAATGGCAACAACGTTGCGCAAACTATTAACTGGCGA
ACTACTTACTCTAGCTTCCCGGCAACAATTAATAGACTGGATGGAGGCGGATAAAGTTGCAGGACCACTT
CTGCGCTCGGCCCTTCCGGCTGGCTGGTTTATTGCTGATAAATCTGGAGCCGGTGAGCGTGGGTCTCGCG
GTATCATTGCAGCACTGGGGCCAGATGGTAAGCCCTCCCGTATCGTAGTTATCTACACGACGGGGAGTCA
GGCAACTATGGATGAACGAAATAGACAGATCGCTGAGATAGGTGCCTCACTGATTAAGCATTGGTAACTG
TCAGACCAAGTTTACTCATATATACTTTAGATTGATTTAAAACTTCATTTTTAATTTAAAAGGATCTAGG
TGAAGATCCTTTTTGATAATCTCATGACCAAAATCCCTTAACGTGAGTTTTCGTTCCACTGAGCGTCAGA
CCCCGTAGAAAAGATCAAAGGATCTTCTTGAGATCCTTTTTTTCTGCGCGTAATCTGCTGCTTGCAAACA
AAAAAACCACCGCTACCAGCGGTGGTTTGTTTGCCGGATCAAGAGCTACCAACTCTTTTTCCGAAGGTAA
CTGGCTTCAGCAGAGCGCAGATACCAAATACTGTTCTTCTAGTGTAGCCGTAGTTAGGCCACCACTTCAA
GAACTCTGTAGCACCGCCTACATACCTCGCTCTGCTAATCCTGTTACCAGTGGCTGCTGCCAGTGGCGAT
AAGTCGTGTCTTACCGGGTTGGACTCAAGACGATAGTTACCGGATAAGGCGCAGCGGTCGGGCTGAACGG
GGGGTTCGTGCACACAGCCCAGCTTGGAGCGAACGACCTACACCGAACTGAGATACCTACAGCGTGAGCT
ATGAGAAAGCGCCACGCTTCCCGAAGGGAGAAAGGCGGACAGGTATCCGGTAAGCGGCAGGGTCGGAACA
GGAGAGCGCACGAGGGAGCTTCCAGGGGGAAACGCCTGGTATCTTTATAGTCCTGTCGGGTTTCGCCACC
TCTGACTTGAGCGTCGATTTTTGTGATGCTCGTCAGGGGGGCGGAGCCTATGGAAAAACGCCAGCAACGC
GGCCTTTTTACGGTTCCTGGCCTTTTGCTGGCCTTTTGCTCACATGTTCTTTCCTGCGTTATCCCCTGAT
TCTGTGGATAACCGTATTACCGCCTTTGAGTGAGCTGATACCGCTCGCCGCAGCCGAACGACCGAGCGCA
GCGAGTCAGTGAGCGAGGAAGCGGAAGAGCGCCCAATA
